Addgene plasmid #20492: pWZL Neo Myr Flag GCK
Depositing lab: William Hahn & Jean Zhao. Depositing organization: Dana-Farber Cancer Institute. Publication: Integrative Genomic Approaches Identify IKBKE as a Breast Cancer Oncogene (Kinase Library Clones). Boehm JS, Zhao JJ, Yao J, Kim SY, Firestein R, Dunn IF, Sjostrom SK, Garraway LA, Weremowicz S, Richardson AL, Greulich H, Stewart CJ, Mulvey LA, Shen RR, Ambrogio L, Hirozane-Kishikawa T, Hill DE, Vidal M, Meyerson M, Grenier JK, Hinkle G, Root DE, Roberts TM, Lander ES, Polyak K, Hahn WC. Cell. 2007 Jun 15. 129(6):1065-1079. 10.1016/j.cell.2007.03.052 PubMed 17574021.
Backbone
  Vector backbone: pWZL-Neo-Myr-Flag-DEST
  Backbone manufacturer: William Hahn Lab (available at Addgene, #15300)
  Vector type: Mammalian Expression, Retroviral
  Selectable markers: Neomycin (select with G418)
Growth in bacteria
  Bacterial resistance: Ampicillin, 100 μg/mL
  Growth temperature: 37°C
  Growth strain: Stbl3
  Growth instructions: Stbl3 cells to prevent recombination.
  Copy number: Unknown
Gene/Insert
  Gene/Insert name: GCK (alt name: glucokinase (hexokinase 4, maturity onset diabetes of the young 2), transcript variant 1)
  Species: H. sapiens (human)
  GenBank ID: NM_000162
  Entrez Gene: GCK (a.k.a. FGQTL3, GK, GLK, HHF3, HK4, HKIV, HXKP, LGLK, MODY2, PNDM1)
  Tag / fusion protein: Myr (N terminal on backbone); Flag (N terminal on backbone)
  Cloning method: Gateway Cloning
  Sequencing primers: 5′ pWZL-Fwd (GAA CCT CCT CGT TCG ACC); 3′ pWZL-Rev (TTC CGG GCC CTC ACA TTG)
Resource information
  A portion of this plasmid was derived from a plasmid made by: 1-F6
Terms and licenses: Academic/Nonprofit Terms; Industry Terms: Not Available to Industry
Depositor comments: ORFs were cloned into Gateway compatible pEntry vectors. An LR recombination reaction was performed to move the ORF to pWZL-Neo-Myr-Flag DEST such that the ORF would have 5' myristoylation and flag tags. This plasmid is part of a kinase library, and the gene has been verified, but has not been fully sequenced for minor mutations. Please see the following link for plasmids from this article that are not part of the kinase library http://www.addgene.org/pubmed/17574021
How to cite: pWZL Neo Myr Flag GCK was a gift from William Hahn & Jean Zhao (Addgene plasmid # 20492 ; http://n2t.net/addgene:20492 ; RRID:Addgene_20492)
