[The description below was written by a language model from this plasmid's Addgene catalogue record.]
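Description:
pWZL Neo Myr Flag GCK is a retroviral mammalian expression plasmid built on the Gateway-compatible pWZL-Neo-Myr-Flag-DEST backbone. It is propagated in bacteria under ampicillin selection, using a recombination-deficient strain, a common precaution for retroviral plasmids whose repeated sequences can otherwise rearrange. Transduced or transfected mammalian cells are selected with G418 through the neomycin resistance marker. No feature table is supplied, so the record does not state the promoter driving the insert, the arrangement linking the insert and the neomycin marker, or the bacterial origin of replication; the copy number is listed as unknown.

The insert is the human glucokinase open reading frame (GCK, hexokinase 4, transcript variant 1). It was first cloned into a Gateway entry vector and then transferred into the destination backbone by an LR recombination reaction. This places the ORF in frame behind two N-terminal elements supplied by the backbone. The myristoylation signal directs lipid modification and membrane targeting of the fusion protein, a strategy often used to promote activation of kinases. The Flag epitope allows detection or immunoprecipitation with anti-Flag antibodies.

The plasmid belongs to a library of myristoylated, Flag-tagged human kinase clones made for an integrative genomic study seeking breast cancer oncogenes, where stable retroviral delivery allowed many kinases to be expressed in mammalian cells. The depositors note that the identity of the gene has been verified but that the clone has not been fully sequenced, so minor mutations cannot be excluded.
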