>Addgene plasmid #20492 | pWZL Neo Myr Flag GCK | addgene partial sequence | sequence record 26315 | 20492 with pWZL-Fwd
CTTCTCTAGGCGCCGGCCGGATCCAGAATTCGCCACCATGGGGTCTTCAAAATCTAAACCAAAGGACCCC
AGCCAGCGCCGGCGCAGGATCCGAGGTTACCTTGACTACAAAGACGATGACGACAAGCAATTGACAAGTT
TGTACAAAAAAGTTGGCATGCTGGACGACAGAGCCAGGATGGAGGCCGCCAAGAAGGAGAAGGTAGAGCA
GATCCTGGCAGAGTTCCAGCTGCAGGAGGAGGACCTGAAGAAGGTGATGAGACGGATGCAGAAGGAGATG
GACCGCGGCCTGAGGCTGGAGACCCATGAAGAGGCCAGTGTGAAGATGCTGCCCACCTACGTGCGCTCCA
CCCCAGAAGGCTCAGAAGTCGGGGACTTCCTCTCCCTGGACCTGGGTGGCACTAACTTCAGGGTGATGCT
GGTGAAGGTGGGAGAAGGTGAGGAGGGGCAGTGGAGCGTGAAGACCAAACACCAGATGTACTCCATCCCC
GAGGACGCCATGACCGGCACTGCTGAGATGCTCTTCGACTACATCTCTGAGTGCATCTCCGACTTCCTGG
ACAAGCATCAGATGAAACACAAGAAGCTGCCCCTGGGCTTCACCTTCTCCTTTCCTGTGAGGCACGAAGA
CATCGATAAGGGCATCCTTCTCAACTGGACCA
